Addgene plasmid #179161: pCAG-mPpp3r2
Purpose: Expression vector of mouse protein phosphatase 3, regulatory subunit B, beta isoform (Ppp3r2), CAG promoter, rabbit globin poly(A) signal.
Depositing lab: Masahito Ikawa. Depositing organization: The University of Osaka. Publication: Sperm calcineurin inhibition prevents mouse fertility with implications for male contraceptive. Miyata H, Satouh Y, Mashiko D, Muto M, Nozawa K, Shiba K, Fujihara Y, Isotani A, Inaba K, Ikawa M. Science. 2015 Oct 23;350(6259):442-5. doi: 10.1126/science.aad0836. Epub 2015 Oct 1. PubMed 26429887.
Backbone
  Vector backbone: pCAG1.1
  Backbone size w/o insert (bp): 5142
  Total vector size (bp): 5700
  Modifications to backbone: pCAGGS was used as an original vector.
  Vector type: Mammalian Expression
Growth in bacteria
  Bacterial resistance: Ampicillin, 100 μg/mL
  Growth temperature: 37°C
  Growth strain: DH5alpha
  Copy number: High Copy
Gene/Insert
  Gene/Insert name: protein phosphatase 3, regulatory subunit B, beta isoform (alt name: Ppp3r2)
  Species: M. musculus (mouse)
  Insert size (bp): 558
  Entrez Gene: Ppp3r2 (a.k.a. CaNB2, CnB2)
  Cloning method: Restriction Enzyme; 5′ cloning site XbaI (not destroyed); 3′ cloning site XhoI (not destroyed)
  Sequencing primers: 5′ GCCTTCTTCTTTTTCCTACAGC; 3′ GCCACACCAGCCACCACCTTCTG
Terms and licenses: Academic/Nonprofit Terms; Industry Terms: Not Available to Industry
How to cite: pCAG-mPpp3r2 was a gift from Masahito Ikawa (Addgene plasmid # 179161 ; http://n2t.net/addgene:179161 ; RRID:Addgene_179161)
