[The description below was written by a language model from this plasmid's Addgene catalogue record and pLannotate feature annotations shown in this document.]
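Description:
pCAG-mPpp3r2 is a mammalian expression plasmid of about 5.7 kb that drives constitutive expression of mouse Ppp3r2, which encodes the regulatory B subunit (beta isoform, also called CnB2 or CaNB2) of the calcium- and calmodulin-dependent phosphatase calcineurin. This subunit confers calcium sensitivity on the enzyme. The backbone is pCAG1.1, a derivative of pCAGGS. It is maintained in E. coli at high copy through a ColE1/pUC-type origin and selected with ampicillin via the bla gene. An f1 phage origin, flanking T3 and T7 promoters, and remnants of the lac region (lac promoter and operator, CAP site, lacZα and lacI fragments) are cloning-vector leftovers and play no part in expression in mammalian cells.

The expression cassette follows the usual CAG design. A human cytomegalovirus immediate-early enhancer sits upstream of a chimeric chicken β-actin/rabbit β-globin intron; the feature table does not annotate the β-actin core promoter separately, although the record names the promoter as CAG. The roughly 560 bp Ppp3r2 coding sequence was inserted between XbaI and XhoI sites, both retained, downstream of the intron. It is followed by rabbit β-globin sequence supplying the polyadenylation signal. The short "HBB fragment" annotated just after the insert probably reflects this globin 3′ region rather than a fused coding segment, and no epitope tag or reporter is annotated. There is no mammalian selection marker, so the plasmid suits transient transfection or similar strong, ubiquitous expression. The associated publication concerns sperm calcineurin and male fertility in mice, the likely context for expressing this subunit.
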