Features (pLannotate 1.2.2; 16 found; start..end, strand, type, name):
     17..396     +  enhancer       CMV enhancer: human cytomegalovirus immediate early enhancer
    675..1689    +  intron         chimeric intron: chimera between introns from chicken β-actin and rabbit β-globin
   1762..2298    +  CDS            Ppp3r2: CANB2_MOUSE - Experimental evidence at protein level: Swiss-Prot protein existence level 1. Regulatory subunit of calcineurin, a calcium-dependent, calmodulin stimulated protein phosphatase. Confers calcium sensitivity. From Mus musculus (Mouse).
   2308..2379    +  CDS            HBB (fragment): HBB_PONPY - Experimental evidence at transcript level: Swiss-Prot protein existence level 2. Involved in oxygen transport from the lung to the various peripheral tissues. From Pongo pygmaeus (Bornean orangutan).
   2450..2505    +  polyA_signal   β-globin poly(A) signal: rabbit β-globin polyadenylation signal (Gil and Proudfoot, 1987)
   2861..2879    -  promoter       T7 promoter: promoter for bacteriophage T7 RNA polymerase
   2887..3042    +  CDS            lacZα (fragment): LacZα fragment of β-galactosidase; lacZ fragment
   3047..3475    +  rep_origin     f1 ori (sequence partly withheld): f1 bacteriophage origin of replication; arrow indicates direction of (+) strand synthesis
   3528..3632    +  promoter       AmpR promoter: bla
   3633..4493    +  CDS            AmpR: β-lactamase; bla; confers resistance to ampicillin, carbenicillin, and related antibiotics
   4664..5252    +  rep_origin     ori: high-copy-number ColE1/pMB1/pBR322/pUC origin of replication
   5435..5527    +  CDS            lacI (fragment): lac repressor; lacI; The lac repressor binds to the lac operator to inhibit transcription in E. coli. This inhibition can be relieved by adding lactose or isopropyl-β-D-thiogalactopyranoside (IPTG).
   5540..5561    +  protein_bind   CAP binding site: CAP binding activates transcription in the presence of cAMP. E. coli catabolite activator protein
   5576..5606    +  promoter       lac promoter: promoter for the E. coli lac operon
   5614..5630    +  protein_bind   lac operator: The lac repressor binds to the lac operator to inhibit transcription in E. coli. This inhibition can be relieved by adding lactose or isopropyl-β-D-thiogalactopyranoside (IPTG). lac repressor encoded by lacI
   5675..5693    +  promoter       T3 promoter: promoter for bacteriophage T3 RNA polymerase
>Addgene plasmid #179161 | pCAG-mPpp3r2 | addgene full sequence | sequence record 352819 | Addgene NGS Result
GAGCTCATCGATACTCGACATTGATTATTGACTAGTTATTAATAGTAATCAATTACGGGGTCATTAGTTC
ATAGCCCATATATGGAGTTCCGCGTTACATAACTTACGGTAAATGGCCCGCCTGGCTGACCGCCCAACGA
CCCCCGCCCATTGACGTCAATAATGACGTATGTTCCCATAGTAACGCCAATAGGGACTTTCCATTGACGT
CAATGGGTGGAGTATTTACGGTAAACTGCCCACTTGGCAGTACATCAAGTGTATCATATGCCAAGTACGC
CCCCTATTGACGTCAATGACGGTAAATGGCCCGCCTGGCATTATGCCCAGTACATGACCTTATGGGACTT
TCCTACTTGGCAGTACATCTACGTATTAGTCATCGCTATTACCATGGTCGAGGTGAGCCCCACGTTCTGC
TTCACTCTCCCCATCTCCCCCCCCTCCCCACCCCCAATTTTGTATTTATTTATTTTTTAATTATTTTGTG
CAGCGATGGGGGCGGGGGGGGGGGGGGNCGCGCGCCRGGSGGGGSGGGGSGGGGSGRGGGGSGGGGSGGG
GSGRGGCGGRGAGGKGCGGCGGCAGCCAATCAGAGCGGCGCGCTCCGAAAGTTTCCTTTTATGGCGAGGC
GGCGGCGGCGGCGGCCCTATAAAAAGCGAAGCGCGCGGCGGGCGGGAGTCGCTGCGCGCTGCCTTCGCCC
CGTGCCCCGCTCCGCCGCCGCCTCGCGCCGCCCGCCCCGGCTCTGACTGACCGCGTTACTCCCACAGGTG
AGCGGGCGGGACGGCCCTTCTCCTCCGGGCTGTAATTAGCGCTTGGTTTAATGACGGCTTGTTTCTTTTC
TGTGGCTGCGTGAAAGCCTTGAGGGGCTCCGGGAGGGCCCTTTGTGCGGGGGGAGCGGCTCGGGGGGTGC
GTGCGTGTGTGTGTGCGTGGGGAGCGCCGCGTGCGGCTCCGCGCTGCCCGGCGGCTGTGAGCGCTGCGGG
CGCGGCGCGGGGCTTTGTGCGCTCCGCAGTGTGCGCGAGGGGAGCGCGGCCGGGGGCGGTGCCCCGCGGT
GCGGGGGGGGCTGCGAGGGGAACAAAGGCTGCGTGCGGGGTGTGTGCGTGGGGGGGTGAGCAGGGGGTGT
GGGCGCGTCGGTCGGGCTGCAACCCCCCCTGCACCCCCCTCCCCGAGTTGCTGAGCACGGCCCGGCTTCG
GGTGCGGGGCTCCGTACGGGGCGTGGCGCGGGGCTCGCCGTGCCGGGCGGGGGGTGGCGGCAGGTGGGGG
TGCCGGGCGGGGCGGGGCCGCCTCGGGCCGGGGRGGGCTCGGGGGAGGGGCGCGGCGGCCCCCGGAGCGC
CGGCGGCTGTCGAGGCGCGGCGAGCCGCAGCCATTGCCTTTTATGGTAATCGTGCGAGAGGGCGCAGGGA
CTTCCTTTGTCCCAAATCTGTGCGGAGCCGAAATCTGGGAGGCGCCGCCGCACCCCCTCTAGCGGGCGCG
GGGCGAAGCGGTGCGGCGCCGGCAGGAAGGAAATGGGCGGGGAGGGCCTTCGTGCGTCGCCGCGCCGCCG
TCCCCTTCTCCCTCTCCAGCCTCGGGGCTGTCCGCGGGGGGACGGCTGCCTTCGGGGGGGACGGGGCAGG
GCGGGGTTCGGCTTCTGGCGTGTGACCGGCGGCTCTAGCCTCTGCTAACCATGTTCATGCCTTCTTCTTT
TTCCTACAGCTCCTGGGCAACGTGCTGGTTATTGTGCTGTCTCATCATTTTGGCAAATCTAGAGTCGACT
ACCGCCTCGCCATGGGAAATGAGGCCAGCTACCAAACTGAGCTGTGCAACCACTTCGACCAGGAAGAGAT
AAGAAGGCTGGGTAAAAGCTTCAGGAAGCTGGACTTGGACAAATCGGGCTCCCTGAGCATAGAAGAGTTC
ATGAGGCTGCCTGAGCTGCAGCAGAATCCGCTGGTGGGCCGAGTGATCGACATCTTCGACACAGACGGCA
ACGGGGAAGTGGACTTCCACGAGTTCATCGTGGGCACCTCCCAGTTCAGCGTCAAGGGTGATGAAGAGCA
GAAGCTAAGGTTCGCCTTCAGAATCTACGACATGGATAATGATGGCTTCATCTCCAATGGGGAGCTCTTC
CAGGTGCTTAAGATGATGGTGGGAAACAACCTCAAGGACTGGCAGCTGCAGCAGCTGGTGGACAAGAGCA
TCTTGGTCCTGGATAAGGATGGCGATGGCCGGATATCCTTTGAAGAGTTCAGTGATGTGGTCAAGACCAT
GGAGATCCACAAGAAATTGGTCGTGTTTGTAGAACACGGTCAAGAAGACTTAAAAGCTTAACTCGAGACT
CCTCAGGTGCAGGCTGCCTATCAGAAGGTGGTGGCTGGTGTGGCCAATGCCCTGGCTCACAAATACCACT
GAGATCTTTTTCCCTCTGCCAAAAATTATGGGGACATCATGAAGCCCCTTGAGCATCTGACTTCTGGCTA
ATAAAGGAAATTTATTTTCATTGCAATAGTGTGTTGGAATTTTTTGTGTCTCTCACTCGGAAGGACATAT
GGGAGGGCAAATCATTTAAAACATCAGAATGAGTATTTGGTTTAGAGTTTGGCAACATATGCCCATATGC
TGGCTGCCATGAACAAAGGTTGGCTATAAAGAGGTCATCAGTATATGAAACAGCCCCCTGCTGTCCATTC
CTTATTCCATAGAAAAGCCTTGACTTGAGGTTAGATTTTTTTTATATTTTGTTTTGTGTTATTTTTTTCT
TTAACATCCCTAAAATTTTCCTTACATGTTTTACTAGCCAGATTTTTCCTCCTCTCCTGACTACTCCCAG
TCATAGCTGTCCCTCTTCTCTTATGAAGATCCCTCGACTTAATTAAGGTACCCAATTCGCCCTATAGTGA
GTCGTATTACGCGCGCTCACTGGCCGTCGTTTTACAACGTCGTGACTGGGAAAACCCTGGCGTTACCCAA
CTTAATCGCCTTGCAGCACATCCCCCTTTCGCCAGCTGGCGTAATAGCGAAGAGGCCCGCACCGATCGCC
CTTCCCAACAGTTGCGCAGCCTGAATGGCGAATGGG
[124 nt withheld, positions 3047-3170]
C
[91 nt withheld, positions 3172-3262]
A
[49 nt withheld, positions 3264-3312]
CCTTTGACGTTGGAGTCCACGTTCTTT
[37 nt withheld, positions 3340-3376]
ACCCTATCTCGGTCTATTCTTTTGATTTATAAGGGATTTTGCCGATTTCGGCCTATTGGTTAAAAAATGA
GCTGATTTAACAAAAATTTAACGCGAATTTTAACAAAATATTAACGCTTACAATTTAGGTGGCACTTTTC
GGGGAAATGTGCGCGGAACCCCTATTTGTTTATTTTTCTAAATACATTCAAATATGTATCCGCTCATGAG
ACAATAACCCTGATAAATGCTTCAATAATATTGAAAAAGGAAGAGTATGAGTATTCAACATTTCCGTGTC
GCCCTTATTCCCTTTTTTGCGGCATTTTGCCTTCCTGTTTTTGCTCACCCAGAAACGCTGGTGAAAGTAA
AAGATGCTGAAGATCAGTTGGGTGCACGAGTGGGTTACATCGAACTGGATCTCAACAGCGGTAAGATCCT
TGAGAGTTTTCGCCCCGAAGAACGTTTTCCAATGATGAGCACTTTTAAAGTTCTGCTATGTGGCGCGGTA
TTATCCCGTATTGACGCCGGGCAAGAGCAACTCGGTCGCCGCATACACTATTCTCAGAATGACTTGGTTG
AGTACTCACCAGTCACAGAAAAGCATCTTACGGATGGCATGACAGTAAGAGAATTATGCAGTGCTGCCAT
AACCATGAGTGATAACACTGCGGCCAACTTACTTCTGACAACGATCGGAGGACCGAAGGAGCTAACCGCT
TTTTTGCACAACATGGGGGATCATGTAACTCGCCTTGATCGTTGGGAACCGGAGCTGAATGAAGCCATAC
CAAACGACGAGCGTGACACCACGATGCCTGTAGCAATGGCAACAACGTTGCGCAAACTATTAACTGGCGA
ACTACTTACTCTAGCTTCCCGGCAACAATTAATAGACTGGATGGAGGCGGATAAAGTTGCAGGACCACTT
CTGCGCTCGGCCCTTCCGGCTGGCTGGTTTATTGCTGATAAATCTGGAGCCGGTGAGCGTGGGTCTCGCG
GTATCATTGCAGCACTGGGGCCAGATGGTAAGCCCTCCCGTATCGTAGTTATCTACACGACGGGGAGTCA
GGCAACTATGGATGAACGAAATAGACAGATCGCTGAGATAGGTGCCTCACTGATTAAGCATTGGTAACTG
TCAGACCAAGTTTACTCATATATACTTTAGATTGATTTAAAACTTCATTTTTAATTTAAAAGGATCTAGG
TGAAGATCCTTTTTGATAATCTCATGACCAAAATCCCTTAACGTGAGTTTTCGTTCCACTGAGCGTCAGA
CCCCGTAGAAAAGATCAAAGGATCTTCTTGAGATCCTTTTTTTCTGCGCGTAATCTGCTGCTTGCAAACA
AAAAAACCACCGCTACCAGCGGTGGTTTGTTTGCCGGATCAAGAGCTACCAACTCTTTTTCCGAAGGTAA
CTGGCTTCAGCAGAGCGCAGATACCAAATACTGTTCTTCTAGTGTAGCCGTAGTTAGGCCACCACTTCAA
GAACTCTGTAGCACCGCCTACATACCTCGCTCTGCTAATCCTGTTACCAGTGGCTGCTGCCAGTGGCGAT
AAGTCGTGTCTTACCGGGTTGGACTCAAGACGATAGTTACCGGATAAGGCGCAGCGGTCGGGCTGAACGG
GGGGTTCGTGCACACAGCCCAGCTTGGAGCGAACGACCTACACCGAACTGAGATACCTACAGCGTGAGCT
ATGAGAAAGCGCCACGCTTCCCGAAGGGAGAAAGGCGGACAGGTATCCGGTAAGCGGCAGGGTCGGAACA
GGAGAGCGCACGAGGGAGCTTCCAGGGGGAAACGCCTGGTATCTTTATAGTCCTGTCGGGTTTCGCCACC
TCTGACTTGAGCGTCGATTTTTGTGATGCTCGTCAGGGGGGCGGAGCCTATGGAAAAACGCCAGCAACGC
GGCCTTTTTACGGTTCCTGGCCTTTTGCTGGCCTTTTGCTCACATGTTCTTTCCTGCGTTATCCCCTGAT
TCTGTGGATAACCGTATTACCGCCTTTGAGTGAGCTGATACCGCTCGCCGCAGCCGAACGACCGAGCGCA
GCGAGTCAGTGAGCGAGGAAGCGGAAGAGCGCCCAATACGCAAACCGCCTCTCCCCGCGCGTTGGCCGAT
TCATTAATGCAGCTGGCACGACAGGTTTCCCGACTGGAAAGCGGGCAGTGAGCGCAACGCAATTAATGTG
AGTTAGCTCACTCATTAGGCACCCCAGGCTTTACACTTTATGCTTCCGGCTCGTATGTTGTGTGGAATTG
TGAGCGGATAACAATTTCACACAGGAAACAGCTATGACCATGATTACGCCAAGCGCGCAATTAACCCTCA
CTAAAGGGAACAAAAGCTG
